Addgene plasmid #207210: pFUW-TetO-FOXP1
Purpose: doxycycline-inducible expression of Human FOXP1 in mammalian cells
Depositing lab: Filipe Pereira. Depositing organization: Center for Neuroscience and Cell Biology, University of Coimbra. Publication: Anchored screening identifies transcription factor blueprints underlying dendritic cell diversity and subset-specific anti-tumor immunity. Henriques-Oliveira L, Altman AR, Kurochkin I, Ascic E, Halitzki E, Matei A, Pértiga-Cabral D, Ulmert I, Holst S, Nair MS, Cunha PP, Park S, Vergani S, Kharas MG, Yuan J, Lahl K, Rosa FF, Pires CF, Pereira C-F. Immunity. 58, 1-20. October 2025. 10.1016/j.immuni.2025.08.001.
Backbone
  Vector backbone: pFUW-TetO
  Vector type: Mammalian Expression, Lentiviral
Growth in bacteria
  Bacterial resistance: Ampicillin, 100 μg/mL
  Growth temperature: 37°C
  Growth strain: NEB Stable
  Copy number: High Copy
Gene/Insert
  Gene/Insert name: pFUW-TetO-FOXP1
  Species: H. sapiens (human)
  Insert size (bp): 345
  Promoter: CMV
  Cloning method: Restriction Enzyme; 5′ cloning site XbaI (unknown if destroyed); 3′ cloning site NheI (unknown if destroyed)
  Sequencing primers: 5′ TCCACGCTGTTTTGACCTCC
Terms and licenses: Academic/Nonprofit Terms; Industry Terms: Not Available to Industry
How to cite: pFUW-TetO-FOXP1 was a gift from Filipe Pereira (Addgene plasmid # 207210 ; http://n2t.net/addgene:207210 ; RRID:Addgene_207210)
