[The description below was written by a language model from this plasmid's Addgene catalogue record and pLannotate feature annotations shown in this document.]
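Description:
pFUW-TetO-FOXP1 is an HIV-1-derived lentiviral transfer plasmid built on the pFUW-TetO backbone for doxycycline-inducible expression of human FOXP1 in mammalian cells. It is maintained in E. coli through a high-copy ColE1/pUC-type origin with ampicillin resistance (AmpR under its own bla promoter), and also carries an f1 origin. Outside the proviral region, an SV40 promoter/EM7 promoter pair drives a BleoR (Sh ble) cassette with an SV40 poly(A) signal, which could in principle give Zeocin selection in either bacteria or transfected mammalian cells, though it would not be transferred with the virus.

A CMV enhancer/promoter sits upstream of a truncated 5' LTR and drives transcription of the viral genomic RNA in packaging cells. This RNA includes the Ψ packaging signal with a gag fragment, the RRE for Rev-dependent nuclear export, and the cPPT/CTS. The internal expression cassette consists of a tetracycline response element with tetO repeats fused to a minimal CMV promoter, so the "CMV" promoter in the catalogue entry most plausibly refers to this inducible hybrid. Expression therefore requires a tetracycline-controlled transactivator supplied from a separate construct, since none is annotated here. The insert is followed by a WPRE to enhance transcript expression, the 3' LTR region, and a bGH poly(A) signal.

The record lists an insert size of only 345 bp, and the annotation detects just a short FOXP1 fragment matching the human protein. This suggests a short isoform or partial coding sequence rather than canonical full-length FOXP1, but the record does not clarify which. The associated work concerns screening transcription factors that specify dendritic cell subsets.
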