Features (pLannotate 1.2.2; 31 found; start..end, strand, type, name):
     27..406     +  enhancer       CMV enhancer: human cytomegalovirus immediate early enhancer
    407..606     +  promoter       CMV promoter: human cytomegalovirus (CMV) immediate early promoter
    624..804     +  LTR            5' LTR (truncated): truncated 5' long terminal repeat (LTR) from HIV-1
    851..976     +  misc_feature   HIV-1 Ψ: packaging signal of human immunodeficiency virus type 1
    960..1323    +  CDS            HIV-1 gag (fragment): gag protein from human immunodeficiency virus 1; gag
   1469..1702    +  misc_feature   RRE: The Rev response element (RRE) of HIV-1 allows for Rev-dependent mRNA export from the nucleus to the cytoplasm.
   2079..2179    +  CDS            Rev (fragment): human immunodeficiency virus 1 (HIV-1) Rev protein; rev; enhances nuclear export of unspliced and incompletely spliced viral mRNAs
   2229..2346    +  misc_feature   cPPT/CTS: central polypurine tract and central termination sequence of HIV-1
   2403..2646    +  protein_bind   tetracycline response element (fragment): contains seven copies of the tetracycline operator tetO tetracycline repressor TetR
   2664..2702    +  promoter       minimal CMV promoter: human cytomegalovirus (CMV) immediate early promoter
   2814..2978    +  CDS            FOXP1 (fragment): FOXP1_HUMAN - Experimental evidence at protein level: Swiss-Prot protein existence level 1. [Isoform 8]: Involved in transcriptional regulation in embryonic stem cells (ESCs). Stimulates expression of transcription factors that are required for pluripotency and decreases expression of differentiation-associated genes. Has distinct DNA-binding specifities as compared to the canonical form and preferentially binds DNA with the sequence 5'-CGATACAA-3' (or closely related sequences) (PubMed:21924763). Promotes ESC self-renewal and pluripotency (By similarity). From Homo sapiens (Human).
   3171..3189    +  misc_feature   MCS (fragment): pBluescript multiple cloning site
   3189..3777    +  misc_feature   WPRE: woodchuck hepatitis virus posttranscriptional regulatory element
   3714..4295    +  CDS            nef (fragment): NEF_HV1H2 - Experimental evidence at protein level: Swiss-Prot protein existence level 1. Extracellular Nef protein targets CD4(+) T-lymphocytes for apoptosis by interacting with CXCR4 surface receptors. From Human immunodeficiency virus type 1 group M subtype B (isolate HXB2) (HIV-1).
   4302..4482    +  LTR            5' LTR (truncated): truncated 5' long terminal repeat (LTR) from HIV-1
   4514..4738    +  polyA_signal   bGH poly(A) signal: bovine growth hormone polyadenylation signal
   4742..4763    +  promoter       SV40 promoter (fragment): SV40 enhancer and early promoter
   4784..5212    +  rep_origin     f1 ori (sequence partly withheld): f1 bacteriophage origin of replication; arrow indicates direction of (+) strand synthesis
   5226..5555    +  promoter       SV40 promoter: SV40 enhancer and early promoter
   5603..5650    +  promoter       EM7 promoter: synthetic bacterial promoter&nbsp
   5669..6043    +  CDS            BleoR: antibiotic-binding protein; Sh ble from Streptoalloteichus hindustanus; confers resistance to bleomycin, phleomycin, and Zeocin™
   6053..6178    +  CDS            ble (fragment): BLE_KLEPN - Experimental evidence at protein level: Swiss-Prot protein existence level 1. Binding protein with a strong affinity to the bleomycin family of antibiotics. Binds to CL990; an antimitotic-antibiotic compound. From Klebsiella pneumoniae.
   6173..6294    +  polyA_signal   SV40 poly(A) signal: SV40 polyadenylation signal
   6367..6383    -  protein_bind   lac operator: The lac repressor binds to the lac operator to inhibit transcription in E. coli. This inhibition can be relieved by adding lactose or isopropyl-β-D-thiogalactopyranoside (IPTG). lac repressor encoded by lacI
   6391..6421    -  promoter       lac promoter: promoter for the E. coli lac operon
   6436..6457    -  protein_bind   CAP binding site: CAP binding activates transcription in the presence of cAMP. E. coli catabolite activator protein
   6470..6562    -  CDS            lacI (fragment): lac repressor; lacI; The lac repressor binds to the lac operator to inhibit transcription in E. coli. This inhibition can be relieved by adding lactose or isopropyl-β-D-thiogalactopyranoside (IPTG).
   6745..7333    -  rep_origin     ori: high-copy-number ColE1/pMB1/pBR322/pUC origin of replication
   7504..8364    -  CDS            AmpR: β-lactamase; bla; confers resistance to ampicillin, carbenicillin, and related antibiotics
   8365..8469    -  promoter       AmpR promoter: bla
   8528..8580    -  misc_feature   bom (fragment): basis of mobility region from pBR322
>Addgene plasmid #207210 | pFUW-TetO-FOXP1 | addgene full sequence | sequence record 414883 | Addgene NGS Result
CGATGTACGGGCCAGATATACGCGTTGACATTGATTATTGACTAGTTATTAATAGTAATCAATTACGGGG
TCATTAGTTCATAGCCCATATATGGAGTTCCGCGTTACATAACTTACGGTAAATGGCCCGCCTGGCTGAC
CGCCCAACGACCCCCGCCCATTGACGTCAATAATGACGTATGTTCCCATAGTAACGCCAATAGGGACTTT
CCATTGACGTCAATGGGTGGAGTATTTACGGTAAACTGCCCACTTGGCAGTACATCAAGTGTATCATATG
CCAAGTACGCCCCCTATTGACGTCAATGACGGTAAATGGCCCGCCTGGCATTATGCCCAGTACATGACCT
TATGGGACTTTCCTACTTGGCAGTACATCTACGTATTAGTCATCGCTATTACCATGGTGATGCGGTTTTG
GCAGTACATCAATGGGCGTGGATAGCGGTTTGACTCACGGGGATTTCCAAGTCTCCACCCCATTGACGTC
AATGGGAGTTTGTTTTGGCACCAAAATCAACGGGACTTTCCAAAATGTCGTAACAACTCCGCCCCATTGA
CGCAAATGGGCGGTAGGCGTGTACGGTGGGAGGTCTATATAAGCAGCGCGTTTTGCCTGTACTGGGTCTC
TCTGGTTAGACCAGATCTGAGCCTGGGAGCTCTCTGGCTAACTAGGGAACCCACTGCTTAAGCCTCAATA
AAGCTTGCCTTGAGTGCTTCAAGTAGTGTGTGCCCGTCTGTTGTGTGACTCTGGTAACTAGAGATCCCTC
AGACCCTTTTAGTCAGTGTGGAAAATCTCTAGCAGTGGCGCCCGAACAGGGACTTGAAAGCGAAAGGGAA
ACCAGAGGAGCTCTCTCGACGCAGGACTCGGCTTGCTGAAGCGCGCACGGCAAGAGGCGAGGGGCGGCGA
CTGGTGAGTACGCCAAAAATTTTGACTAGCGGAGGCTAGAAGGAGAGAGATGGGTGCGAGAGCGTCAGTA
TTAAGCGGGGGAGAATTAGATCGCGATGGGAAAAAATTCGGTTAAGGCCAGGGGGAAAGAAAAAATATAA
ATTAAAACATATAGTATGGGCAAGCAGGGAGCTAGAACGATTCGCAGTTAATCCTGGCCTGTTAGAAACA
TCAGAAGGCTGTAGACAAATACTGGGACAGCTACAACCATCCCTTCAGACAGGATCAGAAGAACTTAGAT
CATTATATAATACAGTAGCAACCCTCTATTGTGTGCATCAAAGGATAGAGATAAAAGACACCAAGGAAGC
TTTAGACAAGATAGAGGAAGAGCAAAACAAAAGTAAGACCACCGCACAGCAAGCGGCCGCTGATCTTCAG
ACCTGGAGGAGGAGATATGAGGGACAATTGGAGAAGTGAATTATATAAATATAAAGTAGTAAAAATTGAA
CCATTAGGAGTAGCACCCACCAAGGCAAAGAGAAGAGTGGTGCAGAGAGAAAAAAGAGCAGTGGGAATAG
GAGCTTTGTTCCTTGGGTTCTTGGGAGCAGCAGGAAGCACTATGGGCGCAGCGTCAATGACGCTGACGGT
ACAGGCCAGACAATTATTGTCTGGTATAGTGCAGCAGCAGAACAATTTGCTGAGGGCTATTGAGGCGCAA
CAGCATCTGTTGCAACTCACAGTCTGGGGCATCAAGCAGCTCCAGGCAAGAATCCTGGCTGTGGAAAGAT
ACCTAAAGGATCAACAGCTCCTGGGGATTTGGGGTTGCTCTGGAAAACTCATTTGCACCACTGCTGTGCC
TTGGAATGCTAGTTGGAGTAATAAATCTCTGGAACAGATTTGGAATCACACGACCTGGATGGAGTGGGAC
AGAGAAATTAACAATTACACAAGCTTAATACACTCCTTAATTGAAGAATCGCAAAACCAGCAAGAAAAGA
ATGAACAAGAATTATTGGAATTAGATAAATGGGCAAGTTTGTGGAATTGGTTTAACATAACAAATTGGCT
GTGGTATATAAAATTATTCATAATGATAGTAGGAGGCTTGGTAGGTTTAAGAATAGTTTTTGCTGTACTT
TCTATAGTGAATAGAGTTAGGCAGGGATATTCACCATTATCGTTTCAGACCCACCTCCCAACCCCGAGGG
GACCCGACAGGCCCGAAGGAATAGAAGAAGAAGGTGGAGAGAGAGACAGAGACAGATCCATTCGATTAGT
GAACGGATCGGCACTGCGTGCGCCAATTCTGCAGACAAATGGCAGTATTCATCCACAATTTTAAAAGAAA
AGGGGGGATTGGGGGGTACAGTGCAGGGGAAAGAATAGTAGACATAATAGCAACAGACATACAAACTAAA
GAATTACAAAAACAAATTACAAAAATTCAAAATTTTCGGGTTTATTACAGGGACAGCAGAGATCCAGTTT
GGTTAGATCTCGAGTTTACCACTCCCTATCAGTGATAGAGAAAAGTGAAAGTCGAGTTTACCACTCCCTA
TCAGTGATAGAGAAAAGTGAAAGTCGAGTTTACCACTCCCTATCAGTGATAGAGAAAAGTGAAAGTCGAG
TTTACCACTCCCTATCAGTGATAGAGAAAAGTGAAAGTCGAGTTTACCACTCCCTATCAGTGATAGAGAA
AAGTGAAAGTCGAGTTTACCACTCCCTATCAGTGATAGAGAAAAGTGAAAGTCGAGCTCGGTACCCGGGT
CGAGGTAGGCGTGTACGGTGGGAGGCCTATATAAGCAGAGCTCGTTTAGTGAACCGTCAGATCGCCTGGA
GACGCCATCCACGCTGTTTTGACCTCCATAGAAGACACCGGGACCGATCCAGCCTCCGCGGCCCCGAATT
CACCGGTTCTAGAATGATGCAAGAATCTGGGACTGAGACAAAAAGTAACGGTTCAGCCATCCAGAATGGG
TCGGGCGGCAGCAACCACTTACTAGAGTGCGGCGGTCTTCGGGAGGGGCGGTCCAACGGAGAGACGCCGG
CCGTGGACATCGGGGCAGCTGACCTCGCCCACGCCCAGCAGCAGCAGCAACAGTGGCATCTCATAAACCA
TCAGCCCTCTAGGAGTCCCAGCAGTTGGCTTAAGAGACTAATTTCAAGCCCTTGGGAGTTGGAAGTCCTG
CAGGTCCCCTTGTGGGGAGCAGTTGCTGAGACGAAGATGAGTGGACCTGTGTGTCAGCCTAACCCTTCCC
CATTTTGAGCTAGCTTCGAAGATATCAAGCTTATCGATAATCAACCTCTGGATTACAAAATTTGTGAAAG
ATTGACTGGTATTCTTAACTATGTTGCTCCTTTTACGCTATGTGGATACGCTGCTTTAATGCCTTTGTAT
CATGCTATTGCTTCCCGTATGGCTTTCATTTTCTCCTCCTTGTATAAATCCTGGTTGCTGTCTCTTTATG
AGGAGTTGTGGCCCGTTGTCAGGCAACGTGGCGTGGTGTGCACTGTGTTTGCTGACGCAACCCCCACTGG
TTGGGGCATTGCCACCACCTGTCAGCTCCTTTCCGGGACTTTCGCTTTCCCCCTCCCTATTGCCACGGCG
GAACTCATCGCCGCCTGCCTTGCCCGCTGCTGGACAGGGGCTCGGCTGTTGGGCACTGACAATTCCGTGG
TGTTGTCGGGGAAATCATCGTCCTTTCCTTGGCTGCTCGCCTGTGTTGCCACCTGGATTCTGCGCGGGAC
GTCCTTCTGCTACGTCCCTTCGGCCCTCAATCCAGCGGACCTTCCTTCCCGCGGCCTGCTGCCGGCTCTG
CGGCCTCTTCCGCGTCTTCGCCTTCGCCCTCAGACGAGTCGGATCTCCCTTTGGGCCGCCTCCCCGCATC
GATACCGTCGACCTCGAGACCTAGAAAAACATGGAGCAATCACAAGTAGCAATACAGCAGCTACCAATGC
TGATTGTGCCTGGCTAGAAGCACAAGAGGAGGAGGAGGTGGGTTTTCCAGTCACACCTCAGGTACCTTTA
AGACCAATGACTTACAAGGCAGCTGTAGATCTTAGCCACTTTTTAAAAGAAAAGGGGGGACTGGAAGGGC
TAATTCACTCCCAACGAAGACAAGATATCCTTGATCTGTGGATCTACCACACACAAGGCTACTTCCCTGA
TTGGCAGAACTACACACCAGGGCCAGGGATCAGATATCCACTGACCTTTGGATGGTGCTACAAGCTAGTA
CCAGTTGAGCAAGAGAAGGTAGAAGAAGCCAATGAAGGAGAGAACACCCGCTTGTTACACCCTGTGAGCC
TGCATGGGATGGATGACCCGGAGAGAGAAGTATTAGAGTGGAGGTTTGACAGCCGCCTAGCATTTCATCA
CATGGCCCGAGAGCTGCATCCGGACTGTACTGGGTCTCTCTGGTTAGACCAGATCTGAGCCTGGGAGCTC
TCTGGCTAACTAGGGAACCCACTGCTTAAGCCTCAATAAAGCTTGCCTTGAGTGCTTCAAGTAGTGTGTG
CCCGTCTGTTGTGTGACTCTGGTAACTAGAGATCCCTCAGACCCTTTTAGTCAGTGTGGAAAATCTCTAG
CAGGGCCCGTTTAAACCCGCTGATCAGCCTCGACTGTGCCTTCTAGTTGCCAGCCATCTGTTGTTTGCCC
CTCCCCCGTGCCTTCCTTGACCCTGGAAGGTGCCACTCCCACTGTCCTTTCCTAATAAAATGAGGAAATT
GCATCGCATTGTCTGAGTAGGTGTCATTCTATTCTGGGGGGTGGGGTGGGGCAGGACAGCAAGGGGGAGG
ATTGGGAAGACAATAGCAGGCATGCTGGGGATGCGGTGGGCTCTATGGCTTCTGAGGCGGAAAGAACCAG
CTGGGGCTCTAGGGGGTATCCCC
[124 nt withheld, positions 4784-4907]
C
[91 nt withheld, positions 4909-4999]
A
[49 nt withheld, positions 5001-5049]
CCTTTGACGTTGGAGTCCACGTTCTTT
[37 nt withheld, positions 5077-5113]
ACCCTATCTCGGTCTATTCTTTTGATTTATAAGGGATTTTGCCGATTTCGGCCTATTGGTTAAAAAATGA
GCTGATTTAACAAAAATTTAACGCGAATTAATTCTGTGGAATGTGTGTCAGTTAGGGTGTGGAAAGTCCC
CAGGCTCCCCAGCAGGCAGAAGTATGCAAAGCATGCATCTCAATTAGTCAGCAACCAGGTGTGGAAAGTC
CCCAGGCTCCCCAGCAGGCAGAAGTATGCAAAGCATGCATCTCAATTAGTCAGCAACCATAGTCCCGCCC
CTAACTCCGCCCATCCCGCCCCTAACTCCGCCCAGTTCCGCCCATTCTCCGCCCCATGGCTGACTAATTT
TTTTTATTTATGCAGAGGCCGAGGCCGCCTCTGCCTCTGAGCTATTCCAGAAGTAGTGAGGAGGCTTTTT
TGGAGGCCTAGGCTTTTGCAAAAAGCTCCCGGGAGCTTGTATATCCATTTTCGGATCTGATCAGCACGTG
TTGACAATTAATCATCGGCATAGTATATCGGCATAGTATAATACGACAAGGTGAGGAACTAAACCATGGC
CAAGTTGACCAGTGCCGTTCCGGTGCTCACCGCGCGCGACGTCGCCGGAGCGGTCGAGTTCTGGACCGAC
CGGCTCGGGTTCTCCCGGGACTTCGTGGAGGACGACTTCGCCGGTGTGGTCCGGGACGACGTGACCCTGT
TCATCAGCGCGGTCCAGGACCAGGTGGTGCCGGACAACACCCTGGCCTGGGTGTGGGTGCGCGGCCTGGA
CGAGCTGTACGCCGAGTGGTCGGAGGTCGTGTCCACGAACTTCCGGGACGCCTCCGGGCCGGCCATGACC
GAGATCGGCGAGCAGCCGTGGGGGCGGGAGTTCGCCCTGCGCGACCCGGCCGGCAACTGCGTGCACTTCG
TGGCCGAGGAGCAGGACTGACACGTGCTACGAGATTTCGATTCCACCGCCGCCTTCTATGAAAGGTTGGG
CTTCGGAATCGTTTTCCGGGACGCCGGCTGGATGATCCTCCAGCGCGGGGATCTCATGCTGGAGTTCTTC
GCCCACCCCAACTTGTTTATTGCAGCTTATAATGGTTACAAATAAAGCAATAGCATCACAAATTTCACAA
ATAAAGCATTTTTTTCACTGCATTCTAGTTGTGGTTTGTCCAAACTCATCAATGTATCTTATCATGTCTG
TATACCGTCGACCTCTAGCTAGAGCTTGGCGTAATCATGGTCATAGCTGTTTCCTGTGTGAAATTGTTAT
CCGCTCACAATTCCACACAACATACGAGCCGGAAGCATAAAGTGTAAAGCCTGGGGTGCCTAATGAGTGA
GCTAACTCACATTAATTGCGTTGCGCTCACTGCCCGCTTTCCAGTCGGGAAACCTGTCGTGCCAGCTGCA
TTAATGAATCGGCCAACGCGCGGGGAGAGGCGGTTTGCGTATTGGGCGCTCTTCCGCTTCCTCGCTCACT
GACTCGCTGCGCTCGGTCGTTCGGCTGCGGCGAGCGGTATCAGCTCACTCAAAGGCGGTAATACGGTTAT
CCACAGAATCAGGGGATAACGCAGGAAAGAACATGTGAGCAAAAGGCCAGCAAAAGGCCAGGAACCGTAA
AAAGGCCGCGTTGCTGGCGTTTTTCCATAGGCTCCGCCCCCCTGACGAGCATCACAAAAATCGACGCTCA
AGTCAGAGGTGGCGAAACCCGACAGGACTATAAAGATACCAGGCGTTTCCCCCTGGAAGCTCCCTCGTGC
GCTCTCCTGTTCCGACCCTGCCGCTTACCGGATACCTGTCCGCCTTTCTCCCTTCGGGAAGCGTGGCGCT
TTCTCATAGCTCACGCTGTAGGTATCTCAGTTCGGTGTAGGTCGTTCGCTCCAAGCTGGGCTGTGTGCAC
GAACCCCCCGTTCAGCCCGACCGCTGCGCCTTATCCGGTAACTATCGTCTTGAGTCCAACCCGGTAAGAC
ACGACTTATCGCCACTGGCAGCAGCCACTGGTAACAGGATTAGCAGAGCGAGGTATGTAGGCGGTGCTAC
AGAGTTCTTGAAGTGGTGGCCTAACTACGGCTACACTAGAAGAACAGTATTTGGTATCTGCGCTCTGCTG
AAGCCAGTTACCTTCGGAAAAAGAGTTGGTAGCTCTTGATCCGGCAAACAAACCACCGCTGGTAGCGGTG
GTTTTTTTGTTTGCAAGCAGCAGATTACGCGCAGAAAAAAAGGATCTCAAGAAGATCCTTTGATCTTTTC
TACGGGGTCTGACGCTCAGTGGAACGAAAACTCACGTTAAGGGATTTTGGTCATGAGATTATCAAAAAGG
ATCTTCACCTAGATCCTTTTAAATTAAAAATGAAGTTTTAAATCAATCTAAAGTATATATGAGTAAACTT
GGTCTGACAGTTACCAATGCTTAATCAGTGAGGCACCTATCTCAGCGATCTGTCTATTTCGTTCATCCAT
AGTTGCCTGACTCCCCGTCGTGTAGATAACTACGATACGGGAGGGCTTACCATCTGGCCCCAGTGCTGCA
ATGATACCGCGAGACCCACGCTCACCGGCTCCAGATTTATCAGCAATAAACCAGCCAGCCGGAAGGGCCG
AGCGCAGAAGTGGTCCTGCAACTTTATCCGCCTCCATCCAGTCTATTAATTGTTGCCGGGAAGCTAGAGT
AAGTAGTTCGCCAGTTAATAGTTTGCGCAACGTTGTTGCCATTGCTACAGGCATCGTGGTGTCACGCTCG
TCGTTTGGTATGGCTTCATTCAGCTCCGGTTCCCAACGATCAAGGCGAGTTACATGATCCCCCATGTTGT
GCAAAAAAGCGGTTAGCTCCTTCGGTCCTCCGATCGTTGTCAGAAGTAAGTTGGCCGCAGTGTTATCACT
CATGGTTATGGCAGCACTGCATAATTCTCTTACTGTCATGCCATCCGTAAGATGCTTTTCTGTGACTGGT
GAGTACTCAACCAAGTCATTCTGAGAATAGTGTATGCGGCGACCGAGTTGCTCTTGCCCGGCGTCAATAC
GGGATAATACCGCGCCACATAGCAGAACTTTAAAAGTGCTCATCATTGGAAAACGTTCTTCGGGGCGAAA
ACTCTCAAGGATCTTACCGCTGTTGAGATCCAGTTCGATGTAACCCACTCGTGCACCCAACTGATCTTCA
GCATCTTTTACTTTCACCAGCGTTTCTGGGTGAGCAAAAACAGGAAGGCAAAATGCCGCAAAAAAGGGAA
TAAGGGCGACACGGAAATGTTGAATACTCATACTCTTCCTTTTTCAATATTATTGAAGCATTTATCAGGG
TTATTGTCTCATGAGCGGATACATATTTGAATGTATTTAGAAAAATAAACAAATAGGGGTTCCGCGCACA
TTTCCCCGAAAAGTGCCACCTGACGTCGACGGATCGGGAGATCTCCCGATCCCCTATGGTGCACTCTCAG
TACAATCTGCTCTGATGCCGCATAGTTAAGCCAGTATCTGCTCCCTGCTTGTGTGTTGGAGGTCGCTGAG
TAGTGCGCGAGCAAAATTTAAGCTACAACAAGGCAAGGCTTGACCGACAATTGCATGAAGAATCTGCTTA
GGGTTAGGCGTTTTGCGCTGCTTCG
